>Addgene plasmid #135816 | pTACR TH2-p2aGFP | depositor full sequence | sequence record 262424 | pTACR TH2-p2aGFP sequence 9405 bps
CACCTAGGTGCACGGCGTCCCTGAGTTTTAGAGCTAGAAATAGCAAGTTAAAATAAGGCTAGTCCGTTAT
CAACTTGAAAAAGTGGCACCGAGTCGGTGCTTTTTTGTTTTAGAGCTAGAAATAGCAAGTTAAAATAAGG
CTAGTCCGTTTTTAGCGCGTGCGCCAATTCTGCAGACAAATGGCTCTAGAGGTACCCGTTACATAACTTA
CGGTAAATGGCCCGCCTGGCTGACCGCCCAACGACCCCCGCCCATTGACGTCAATAGTAACGCCAATAGG
GACTTTCCATTGACGTCAATGGGTGGAGTATTTACGGTAAACTGCCCACTTGGCAGTACATCAAGTGTAT
CATATGCCAAGTACGCCCCCTATTGACGTCAATGACGGTAAATGGCCCGCCTGGCATTGTGCCCAGTACA
TGACCTTATGGGACTTTCCTACTTGGCAGTACATCTACGTATTAGTCATCGCTATTACCATGGTCGAGGT
GAGCCCCACGTTCTGCTTCACTCTCCCCATCTCCCCCCCCTCCCCACCCCCAATTTTGTATTTATTTATT
TTTTAATTATTTTGTGCAGCGATGGGGGCGGGGGGGGGGGGGGGGCGCGCGCCAGGCGGGGCGGGGCGGG
GCGAGGGGCGGGGCGGGGCGAGGCGGAGAGGTGCGGCGGCAGCCAATCAGAGCGGCGCGCTCCGAAAGTT
TCCTTTTATGGCGAGGCGGCGGCGGCGGCGGCCCTATAAAAAGCGAAGCGCGCGGCGGGCGGGAGTCGCT
GCGACGCTGCCTTCGCCCCGTGCCCCGCTCCGCCGCCGCCTCGCGCCGCCCGCCCCGGCTCTGACTGACC
GCGTTACTCCCACAGGTGAGCGGGCGGGACGGCCCTTCTCCTCCGGGCTGTAATTAGCTGAGCAAGAGGT
AAGGGTTTAAGGGATGGTTGGTTGGTGGGGTATTAATGTTTAATTACCTGGAGCACCTGCCTGAAATCAC
TTTTTTTCAGGTTGGACCGGTGCCACCATGGACTATAAGGACCACGACGGAGACTACAAGGATCATGATA
TTGATTACAAAGACGATGACGATAAGATGGCCCCAAAGAAGAAGCGGAAGGTCGGTATCCACGGAGTCCC
AGCAGCCGACAAGAAGTACAGCATCGGCCTGGACATCGGCACCAACTCTGTGGGCTGGGCCGTGATCACC
GACGAGTACAAGGTGCCCAGCAAGAAATTCAAGGTGCTGGGCAACACCGACCGGCACAGCATCAAGAAGA
ACCTGATCGGAGCCCTGCTGTTCGACAGCGGCGAAACAGCCGAGGCCACCCGGCTGAAGAGAACCGCCAG
AAGAAGATACACCAGACGGAAGAACCGGATCTGCTATCTGCAAGAGATCTTCAGCAACGAGATGGCCAAG
GTGGACGACAGCTTCTTCCACAGACTGGAAGAGTCCTTCCTGGTGGAAGAGGATAAGAAGCACGAGCGGC
ACCCCATCTTCGGCAACATCGTGGACGAGGTGGCCTACCACGAGAAGTACCCCACCATCTACCACCTGAG
AAAGAAACTGGTGGACAGCACCGACAAGGCCGACCTGCGGCTGATCTATCTGGCCCTGGCCCACATGATC
AAGTTCCGGGGCCACTTCCTGATCGAGGGCGACCTGAACCCCGACAACAGCGACGTGGACAAGCTGTTCA
TCCAGCTGGTGCAGACCTACAACCAGCTGTTCGAGGAAAACCCCATCAACGCCAGCGGCGTGGACGCCAA
GGCCATCCTGTCTGCCAGACTGAGCAAGAGCAGACGGCTGGAAAATCTGATCGCCCAGCTGCCCGGCGAG
AAGAAGAATGGCCTGTTCGGAAACCTGATTGCCCTGAGCCTGGGCCTGACCCCCAACTTCAAGAGCAACT
TCGACCTGGCCGAGGATGCCAAACTGCAGCTGAGCAAGGACACCTACGACGACGACCTGGACAACCTGCT
GGCCCAGATCGGCGACCAGTACGCCGACCTGTTTCTGGCCGCCAAGAACCTGTCCGACGCCATCCTGCTG
AGCGACATCCTGAGAGTGAACACCGAGATCACCAAGGCCCCCCTGAGCGCCTCTATGATCAAGAGATACG
ACGAGCACCACCAGGACCTGACCCTGCTGAAAGCTCTCGTGCGGCAGCAGCTGCCTGAGAAGTACAAAGA
GATTTTCTTCGACCAGAGCAAGAACGGCTACGCCGGCTACATTGACGGCGGAGCCAGCCAGGAAGAGTTC
TACAAGTTCATCAAGCCCATCCTGGAAAAGATGGACGGCACCGAGGAACTGCTCGTGAAGCTGAACAGAG
AGGACCTGCTGCGGAAGCAGCGGACCTTCGACAACGGCAGCATCCCCCACCAGATCCACCTGGGAGAGCT
GCACGCCATTCTGCGGCGGCAGGAAGATTTTTACCCATTCCTGAAGGACAACCGGGAAAAGATCGAGAAG
ATCCTGACCTTCCGCATCCCCTACTACGTGGGCCCTCTGGCCAGGGGAAACAGCAGATTCGCCTGGATGA
CCAGAAAGAGCGAGGAAACCATCACCCCCTGGAACTTCGAGGAAGTGGTGGACAAGGGCGCTTCCGCCCA
GAGCTTCATCGAGCGGATGACCAACTTCGATAAGAACCTGCCCAACGAGAAGGTGCTGCCCAAGCACAGC
CTGCTGTACGAGTACTTCACCGTGTATAACGAGCTGACCAAAGTGAAATACGTGACCGAGGGAATGAGAA
AGCCCGCCTTCCTGAGCGGCGAGCAGAAAAAGGCCATCGTGGACCTGCTGTTCAAGACCAACCGGAAAGT
GACCGTGAAGCAGCTGAAAGAGGACTACTTCAAGAAAATCGAGTGCTTCGACTCCGTGGAAATCTCCGGC
GTGGAAGATCGGTTCAACGCCTCCCTGGGCACATACCACGATCTGCTGAAAATTATCAAGGACAAGGACT
TCCTGGACAATGAGGAAAACGAGGACATTCTGGAAGATATCGTGCTGACCCTGACACTGTTTGAGGACAG
AGAGATGATCGAGGAACGGCTGAAAACCTATGCCCACCTGTTCGACGACAAAGTGATGAAGCAGCTGAAG
CGGCGGAGATACACCGGCTGGGGCAGGCTGAGCCGGAAGCTGATCAACGGCATCCGGGACAAGCAGTCCG
GCAAGACAATCCTGGATTTCCTGAAGTCCGACGGCTTCGCCAACAGAAACTTCATGCAGCTGATCCACGA
CGACAGCCTGACCTTTAAAGAGGACATCCAGAAAGCCCAGGTGTCCGGCCAGGGCGATAGCCTGCACGAG
CACATTGCCAATCTGGCCGGCAGCCCCGCCATTAAGAAGGGCATCCTGCAGACAGTGAAGGTGGTGGACG
AGCTCGTGAAAGTGATGGGCCGGCACAAGCCCGAGAACATCGTGATCGAAATGGCCAGAGAGAACCAGAC
CACCCAGAAGGGACAGAAGAACAGCCGCGAGAGAATGAAGCGGATCGAAGAGGGCATCAAAGAGCTGGGC
AGCCAGATCCTGAAAGAACACCCCGTGGAAAACACCCAGCTGCAGAACGAGAAGCTGTACCTGTACTACC
TGCAGAATGGGCGGGATATGTACGTGGACCAGGAACTGGACATCAACCGGCTGTCCGACTACGATGTGGA
CCATATCGTGCCTCAGAGCTTTCTGAAGGACGACTCCATCGACAACAAGGTGCTGACCAGAAGCGACAAG
AACCGGGGCAAGAGCGACAACGTGCCCTCCGAAGAGGTCGTGAAGAAGATGAAGAACTACTGGCGGCAGC
TGCTGAACGCCAAGCTGATTACCCAGAGAAAGTTCGACAATCTGACCAAGGCCGAGAGAGGCGGCCTGAG
CGAACTGGATAAGGCCGGCTTCATCAAGAGACAGCTGGTGGAAACCCGGCAGATCACAAAGCACGTGGCA
CAGATCCTGGACTCCCGGATGAACACTAAGTACGACGAGAATGACAAGCTGATCCGGGAAGTGAAAGTGA
TCACCCTGAAGTCCAAGCTGGTGTCCGATTTCCGGAAGGATTTCCAGTTTTACAAAGTGCGCGAGATCAA
CAACTACCACCACGCCCACGACGCCTACCTGAACGCCGTCGTGGGAACCGCCCTGATCAAAAAGTACCCT
AAGCTGGAAAGCGAGTTCGTGTACGGCGACTACAAGGTGTACGACGTGCGGAAGATGATCGCCAAGAGCG
AGCAGGAAATCGGCAAGGCTACCGCCAAGTACTTCTTCTACAGCAACATCATGAACTTTTTCAAGACCGA
GATTACCCTGGCCAACGGCGAGATCCGGAAGCGGCCTCTGATCGAGACAAACGGCGAAACCGGGGAGATC
GTGTGGGATAAGGGCCGGGATTTTGCCACCGTGCGGAAAGTGCTGAGCATGCCCCAAGTGAATATCGTGA
AAAAGACCGAGGTGCAGACAGGCGGCTTCAGCAAAGAGTCTATCCTGCCCAAGAGGAACAGCGATAAGCT
GATCGCCAGAAAGAAGGACTGGGACCCTAAGAAGTACGGCGGCTTCGACAGCCCCACCGTGGCCTATTCT
GTGCTGGTGGTGGCCAAAGTGGAAAAGGGCAAGTCCAAGAAACTGAAGAGTGTGAAAGAGCTGCTGGGGA
TCACCATCATGGAAAGAAGCAGCTTCGAGAAGAATCCCATCGACTTTCTGGAAGCCAAGGGCTACAAAGA
AGTGAAAAAGGACCTGATCATCAAGCTGCCTAAGTACTCCCTGTTCGAGCTGGAAAACGGCCGGAAGAGA
ATGCTGGCCTCTGCCGGCGAACTGCAGAAGGGAAACGAACTGGCCCTGCCCTCCAAATATGTGAACTTCC
TGTACCTGGCCAGCCACTATGAGAAGCTGAAGGGCTCCCCCGAGGATAATGAGCAGAAACAGCTGTTTGT
GGAACAGCACAAGCACTACCTGGACGAGATCATCGAGCAGATCAGCGAGTTCTCCAAGAGAGTGATCCTG
GCCGACGCTAATCTGGACAAAGTGCTGTCCGCCTACAACAAGCACCGGGATAAGCCCATCAGAGAGCAGG
CCGAGAATATCATCCACCTGTTTACCCTGACCAATCTGGGAGCCCCTGCCGCCTTCAAGTACTTTGACAC
CACCATCGACCGGAAGAGGTACACCAGCACCAAAGAGGTGCTGGACGCCACCCTGATCCACCAGAGCATC
ACCGGCCTGTACGAGACACGGATCGACCTGTCTCAGCTGGGAGGCGACAAAAGGCCGGCGGCCACGAAAA
AGGCCGGCCAGGCAAAAAAGAAAAAGGAGGGCAGAGGAAGTCTGCTAACATGCGGTGACGTCGAGGAGAA
TCCTGGCCCAATGGGTTGCTGTTTCTCCAAGACCGCAGCGAAGGGAGAAGCCGCCGCGGAGAGGCCTGGG
GAGGCGGCTGTGGCCTCGTCGCCTTCCAAAGCGAACGGACAGGAGAATGGCCACGTGAAGGTAGGATCCG
TGAGCAAGGGCGAGGAGCTGTTCACCGGGGTGGTGCCCATCCTGGTCGAGCTGGACGGCGACGTAAACGG
CCACAAGTTCAGCGTGTCCGGCGAGGGCGAGGGCGATGCCACCTACGGCAAGCTGACCCTGAAGTTCATC
TGCACCACCGGCAAGCTGCCCGTGCCCTGGCCCACCCTCGTGACCACCCTGACCTACGGCGTGCAGTGCT
TCAGCCGCTACCCCGACCACATGAAGCAGCACGACTTCTTCAAGTCCGCCATGCCCGAAGGCTACGTCCA
GGAGCGCACCATCTTCTTCAAGGACGACGGCAACTACAAGACCCGCGCCGAGGTGAAGTTCGAGGGCGAC
ACCCTGGTGAACCGCATCGAGCTGAAGGGCATCGACTTCAAGGAGGACGGCAACATCCTGGGGCACAAGC
TGGAGTACAACTACAACAGCCACAACGTCTATATCATGGCCGACAAGCAGAAGAACGGCATCAAGGTGAA
CTTCAAGATCCGCCACAACATCGAGGACGGCAGCGTGCAGCTCGCCGACCACTACCAGCAGAACACCCCC
ATCGGCGACGGCCCCGTGCTGCTGCCCGACAACCACTACCTGAGCACCCAGTCCGCCCTGAGCAAAGACC
CCAACGAGAAGCGCGATCACATGGTCCTGCTGGAGTTCGTGACCGCCGCCGGGATCACTCTCGGCATGGA
CGAGCTGTACAAGTAAGAATTCCTAGAGCTCGCTGATCAGCCTCGACTGTGCCTTCTAGTTGCCAGCCAT
CTGTTGTTTGCCCCTCCCCCGTGCCTTCCTTGACCCTGGAAGGTGCCACTCCCACTGTCCTTTCCTAATA
AAATGAGGAAATTGCATCGCATTGTCTGAGTAGGTGTCATTCTATTCTGGGGGGTGGGGTGGGGCAGGAC
AGCAAGGGGGAGGATTGGGAAGAGAATAGCAGGCATGCTGGGGAGCGGCCGCAGGAACCCCTAGTGATGG
AGTTGGCCACTCCCTCTCTGCGCGCTCGCTCGCTCACTGAGGCCGGGCGACCAAAGGTCGCCCGACGCCC
GGGCTTTGCCCGGGCGGCCTCAGTGAGCGAGCGAGCGCGCAGCTGCCTGCAGGGGCGCCTGATGCGGTAT
TTTCTCCTTACGCATCTGTGCGGTATTTCACACCGCATA
[142 nt withheld, positions 6620-6761]
C
[141 nt withheld, positions 6763-6903]
CCTTTGACGTTGGAGTCCACGTTCTTT
[37 nt withheld, positions 6931-6967]
ACCCTATCTCGGGCTATTCTTTTGATTTATAAGGGATTTTGCCGATTTCGGCCTATTGGTTAAAAAATGA
GCTGATTTAACAAAAATTTAACGCGAATTTTAACAAAATATTAACGTTTACAATTTTATGGTGCACTCTC
AGTACAATCTGCTCTGATGCCGCATAGTTAAGCCAGCCCCGACACCCGCCAACACCCGCTGACGCGCCCT
GACGGGCTTGTCTGCTCCCGGCATCCGCTTACAGACAAGCTGTGACCGTCTCCGGGAGCTGCATGTGTCA
GAGGTTTTCACCGTCATCACCGAAACGCGCGAGACGAAAGGGCCTCGTGATACGCCTATTTTTATAGGTT
AATGTCATGATAATAATGGTTTCTTAGACGTCAGGTGGCACTTTTCGGGGAAATGTGCGCGGAACCCCTA
TTTGTTTATTTTTCTAAATACATTCAAATATGTATCCGCTCATGAGACAATAACCCTGATAAATGCTTCA
ATAATATTGAAAAAGGAAGAGTATGAGTATTCAACATTTCCGTGTCGCCCTTATTCCCTTTTTTGCGGCA
TTTTGCCTTCCTGTTTTTGCTCACCCAGAAACGCTGGTGAAAGTAAAAGATGCTGAAGATCAGTTGGGTG
CACGAGTGGGTTACATCGAACTGGATCTCAACAGCGGTAAGATCCTTGAGAGTTTTCGCCCCGAAGAACG
TTTTCCAATGATGAGCACTTTTAAAGTTCTGCTATGTGGCGCGGTATTATCCCGTATTGACGCCGGGCAA
GAGCAACTCGGTCGCCGCATACACTATTCTCAGAATGACTTGGTTGAGTACTCACCAGTCACAGAAAAGC
ATCTTACGGATGGCATGACAGTAAGAGAATTATGCAGTGCTGCCATAACCATGAGTGATAACACTGCGGC
CAACTTACTTCTGACAACGATCGGAGGACCGAAGGAGCTAACCGCTTTTTTGCACAACATGGGGGATCAT
GTAACTCGCCTTGATCGTTGGGAACCGGAGCTGAATGAAGCCATACCAAACGACGAGCGTGACACCACGA
TGCCTGTAGCAATGGCAACAACGTTGCGCAAACTATTAACTGGCGAACTACTTACTCTAGCTTCCCGGCA
ACAATTAATAGACTGGATGGAGGCGGATAAAGTTGCAGGACCACTTCTGCGCTCGGCCCTTCCGGCTGGC
TGGTTTATTGCTGATAAATCTGGAGCCGGTGAGCGTGGAAGCCGCGGTATCATTGCAGCACTGGGGCCAG
ATGGTAAGCCCTCCCGTATCGTAGTTATCTACACGACGGGGAGTCAGGCAACTATGGATGAACGAAATAG
ACAGATCGCTGAGATAGGTGCCTCACTGATTAAGCATTGGTAACTGTCAGACCAAGTTTACTCATATATA
CTTTAGATTGATTTAAAACTTCATTTTTAATTTAAAAGGATCTAGGTGAAGATCCTTTTTGATAATCTCA
TGACCAAAATCCCTTAACGTGAGTTTTCGTTCCACTGAGCGTCAGACCCCGTAGAAAAGATCAAAGGATC
TTCTTGAGATCCTTTTTTTCTGCGCGTAATCTGCTGCTTGCAAACAAAAAAACCACCGCTACCAGCGGTG
GTTTGTTTGCCGGATCAAGAGCTACCAACTCTTTTTCCGAAGGTAACTGGCTTCAGCAGAGCGCAGATAC
CAAATACTGTCCTTCTAGTGTAGCCGTAGTTAGGCCACCACTTCAAGAACTCTGTAGCACCGCCTACATA
CCTCGCTCTGCTAATCCTGTTACCAGTGGCTGCTGCCAGTGGCGATAAGTCGTGTCTTACCGGGTTGGAC
TCAAGACGATAGTTACCGGATAAGGCGCAGCGGTCGGGCTGAACGGGGGGTTCGTGCACACAGCCCAGCT
TGGAGCGAACGACCTACACCGAACTGAGATACCTACAGCGTGAGCTATGAGAAAGCGCCACGCTTCCCGA
AGGGAGAAAGGCGGACAGGTATCCGGTAAGCGGCAGGGTCGGAACAGGAGAGCGCACGAGGGAGCTTCCA
GGGGGAAACGCCTGGTATCTTTATAGTCCTGTCGGGTTTCGCCACCTCTGACTTGAGCGTCGATTTTTGT
GATGCTCGTCAGGGGGGCGGAGCCTATGGAAAAACGCCAGCAACGCGGCCTTTTTACGGTTCCTGGCCTT
TTGCTGGCCTTTTGCTCACATGTGAGGGCCTATTTCCCATGATTCCTTCATATTTGCATATACGATACAA
GGCTGTTAGAGAGATAATTGGAATTAATTTGACTGTAAACACAAAGATATTAGTACAAAATACGTGACGT
AGAAAGTAATAATTTCTTGGGTAGTTTGCAGTTTTAAAATTATGTTTTAAAATGGACTATCATATGCTTA
CCGTAACTTGAAAGTATTTCGATTTCTTGGCTTTATATATCTTGTGGAAAGGACGAAA
Features (pLannotate 1.2.2; 20 found; start..end, strand, type, name):
     25..100     +  misc_RNA       gRNA scaffold: guide RNA scaffold for the Streptococcus pyogenes CRISPR/Cas9 system
    107..150     +  misc_RNA       gRNA scaffold (fragment): guide RNA scaffold for the Streptococcus pyogenes CRISPR/Cas9 system
    197..482     +  enhancer       CMV enhancer: human cytomegalovirus immediate early enhancer; contains an 18-bp deletion relative to the standard CMV enhancer
    484..761     +  promoter       chicken β-actin promoter: No description available
    762..990     +  intron         hybrid intron: hybrid between chicken β-actin (CBA) and minute virus of mice (MMV) introns (Gray et al., 2011)
   1128..2729    +  CDS            Cas9(N): N-terminal portion of Streptococcus pyogenes Cas9 (Zetsche et al., 2015)
   2730..5228    +  CDS            Cas9(C): C-terminal portion of Streptococcus pyogenes Cas9 (Zetsche et al., 2015)
   5229..5276    +  CDS            nucleoplasmin NLS: bipartite nuclear localization signal from nucleoplasmin
   5331..5453    +  CDS            MARCKS (fragment): MARCS_CHICK - Experimental evidence at protein level: Swiss-Prot protein existence level 1. MARCKS is the most prominent cellular substrate for protein kinase C. This protein binds calmodulin, actin, and synapsin. MARCKS is a filamentous (F) actin cross-linking protein. From Gallus gallus (Chicken).
   5460..6176    +  CDS            EGFP: the original enhanced GFP (Yang et al., 1996) mammalian codon-optimized
   6207..6318    +  polyA_signal   bGH poly(A) signal: bovine growth hormone polyadenylation signal
   6423..6563    +  repeat_region  AAV2 ITR: inverted terminal repeat of adeno-associated virus serotype 2 inverted
   6568..6619    -  misc_feature   bom (fragment): basis of mobility region from pBR322
   6638..7018    +  rep_origin     M13 ori (sequence partly withheld): M13 bacteriophage origin of replication; arrow indicates direction of (+) strand synthesis
   7094..7143    -  misc_feature   bom (fragment): basis of mobility region from pBR322
   7245..7280    -  CDS            rop (fragment): Rop protein, which maintains plasmids at low copy number; rop
   7375..7479    +  promoter       AmpR promoter: bla
   7480..8340    +  CDS            AmpR: β-lactamase; bla; confers resistance to ampicillin, carbenicillin, and related antibiotics
   8511..9099    +  rep_origin     ori: high-copy-number ColE1/pMB1/pBR322/pUC origin of replication
   9161..9401    +  promoter       U6 promoter: RNA polymerase III promoter for human U6 snRNA
