>Addgene plasmid #135816 | pTACR TH2-p2aGFP | addgene full sequence | sequence record 267550 | Addgene NGS Result
TAGCGCGTGCGCCAATTCTGCAGACAAATGGCTCTAGAGGTACCCGTTACATAACTTACGGTAAATGGCC
CGCCTGGCTGACCGCCCAACGACCCCCGCCCATTGACGTCAATAGTAACGCCAATAGGGACTTTCCATTG
ACGTCAATGGGTGGAGTATTTACGGTAAACTGCCCACTTGGCAGTACATCAAGTGTATCATATGCCAAGT
ACGCCCCCTATTGACGTCAATGACGGTAAATGGCCCGCCTGGCATTGTGCCCAGTACATGACCTTATGGG
ACTTTCCTACTTGGCAGTACATCTACGTATTAGTCATCGCTATTACCATGGTCGAGGTGAGCCCCACGTT
CTGCTTCACTCTCCCCATCTCCCCCCCCTCCCCACCCCCAATTTTGTATTTATTTATTTTTTAATTATTT
TGTGCAGCGATGGGGGCGGGGGGNNNNNNNNNNGCGCCAGGCGGGGCGGGGCGGGGCGAGGGGCGGGGCG
GGGCGAGGCGGAGAGGTGCGGCGGCAGCCAATCAGAGCGGCGCGCTCCGAAAGTTTCCTTTTATGGCGAG
GCGGCGGCGGCGGCGGCCCTATAAAAAGCGAAGCGCGCGGCGGGCGGGAGTCGCTGCGCGCTGCCTTCGC
CCCGTGCCCCGCTCCGCCGCCGCCTCGCGCCGCCCGCCCCGGCTCTGACTGACCGCGTTACTCCCACAGG
TGAGCGGGCGGGACGGCCCTTCTCCTCCGGGCTGTAATTAGCTGAGCAAGAGGTAAGGGTTTAAGGGATG
GTTGGTTGGTGGGGTATTAATGTTTAATTACCTGGAGCACCTGCCTGAAATCACTTTTTTTCAGGTTGGA
CCGGTGCCACCATGGACTATAAGGACCACGACGGAGACTACAAGGATCATGATATTGATTACAAAGACGA
TGACGATAAGATGGCCCCAAAGAAGAAGCGGAAGGTCGGTATCCACGGAGTCCCAGCAGCCGACAAGAAG
TACAGCATCGGCCTGGACATCGGCACCAACTCTGTGGGCTGGGCCGTGATCACCGACGAGTACAAGGTGC
CCAGCAAGAAATTCAAGGTGCTGGGCAACACCGACCGGCACAGCATCAAGAAGAACCTGATCGGAGCCCT
GCTGTTCGACAGCGGCGAAACAGCCGAGGCCACCCGGCTGAAGAGAACCGCCAGAAGAAGATACACCAGA
CGGAAGAACCGGATCTGCTATCTGCAAGAGATCTTCAGCAACGAGATGGCCAAGGTGGACGACAGCTTCT
TCCACAGACTGGAAGAGTCCTTCCTGGTGGAAGAGGATAAGAAGCACGAGCGGCACCCCATCTTCGGCAA
CATCGTGGACGAGGTGGCCTACCACGAGAAGTACCCCACCATCTACCACCTGAGAAAGAAACTGGTGGAC
AGCACCGACAAGGCCGACCTGCGGCTGATCTATCTGGCCCTGGCCCACATGATCAAGTTCCGGGGCCACT
TCCTGATCGAGGGCGACCTGAACCCCGACAACAGCGACGTGGACAAGCTGTTCATCCAGCTGGTGCAGAC
CTACAACCAGCTGTTCGAGGAAAACCCCATCAACGCCAGCGGCGTGGACGCCAAGGCCATCCTGTCTGCC
AGACTGAGCAAGAGCAGACGGCTGGAAAATCTGATCGCCCAGCTGCCCGGCGAGAAGAAGAATGGCCTGT
TCGGAAACCTGATTGCCCTGAGCCTGGGCCTGACCCCCAACTTCAAGAGCAACTTCGACCTGGCCGAGGA
TGCCAAACTGCAGCTGAGCAAGGACACCTACGACGACGACCTGGACAACCTGCTGGCCCAGATCGGCGAC
CAGTACGCCGACCTGTTTCTGGCCGCCAAGAACCTGTCCGACGCCATCCTGCTGAGCGACATCCTGAGAG
TGAACACCGAGATCACCAAGGCCCCCCTGAGCGCCTCTATGATCAAGAGATACGACGAGCACCACCAGGA
CCTGACCCTGCTGAAAGCTCTCGTGCGGCAGCAGCTGCCTGAGAAGTACAAAGAGATTTTCTTCGACCAG
AGCAAGAACGGCTACGCCGGCTACATTGACGGCGGAGCCAGCCAGGAAGAGTTCTACAAGTTCATCAAGC
CCATCCTGGAAAAGATGGACGGCACCGAGGAACTGCTCGTGAAGCTGAACAGAGAGGACCTGCTGCGGAA
GCAGCGGACCTTCGACAACGGCAGCATCCCCCACCAGATCCACCTGGGAGAGCTGCACGCCATTCTGCGG
CGGCAGGAAGATTTTTACCCATTCCTGAAGGACAACCGGGAAAAGATCGAGAAGATCCTGACCTTCCGCA
TCCCCTACTACGTGGGCCCTCTGGCCAGGGGAAACAGCAGATTCGCCTGGATGACCAGAAAGAGCGAGGA
AACCATCACCCCCTGGAACTTCGAGGAAGTGGTGGACAAGGGCGCTTCCGCCCAGAGCTTCATCGAGCGG
ATGACCAACTTCGATAAGAACCTGCCCAACGAGAAGGTGCTGCCCAAGCACAGCCTGCTGTACGAGTACT
TCACCGTGTATAACGAGCTGACCAAAGTGAAATACGTGACCGAGGGAATGAGAAAGCCCGCCTTCCTGAG
CGGCGAGCAGAAAAAGGCCATCGTGGACCTGCTGTTCAAGACCAACCGGAAAGTGACCGTGAAGCAGCTG
AAAGAGGACTACTTCAAGAAAATCGAGTGCTTCGACTCCGTGGAAATCTCCGGCGTGGAAGATCGGTTCA
ACGCCTCCCTGGGCACATACCACGATCTGCTGAAAATTATCAAGGACAAGGACTTCCTGGACAATGAGGA
AAACGAGGACATTCTGGAAGATATCGTGCTGACCCTGACACTGTTTGAGGACAGAGAGATGATCGAGGAA
CGGCTGAAAACCTATGCCCACCTGTTCGACGACAAAGTGATGAAGCAGCTGAAGCGGCGGAGATACACCG
GCTGGGGCAGGCTGAGCCGGAAGCTGATCAACGGCATCCGGGACAAGCAGTCCGGCAAGACAATCCTGGA
TTTCCTGAAGTCCGACGGCTTCGCCAACAGAAACTTCATGCAGCTGATCCACGACGACAGCCTGACCTTT
AAAGAGGACATCCAGAAAGCCCAGGTGTCCGGCCAGGGCGATAGCCTGCACGAGCACATTGCCAATCTGG
CCGGCAGCCCCGCCATTAAGAAGGGCATCCTGCAGACAGTGAAGGTGGTGGACGAGCTCGTGAAAGTGAT
GGGCCGGCACAAGCCCGAGAACATCGTGATCGAAATGGCCAGAGAGAACCAGACCACCCAGAAGGGACAG
AAGAACAGCCGCGAGAGAATGAAGCGGATCGAAGAGGGCATCAAAGAGCTGGGCAGCCAGATCCTGAAAG
AACACCCCGTGGAAAACACCCAGCTGCAGAACGAGAAGCTGTACCTGTACTACCTGCAGAATGGGCGGGA
TATGTACGTGGACCAGGAACTGGACATCAACCGGCTGTCCGACTACGATGTGGACCATATCGTGCCTCAG
AGCTTTCTGAAGGACGACTCCATCGACAACAAGGTGCTGACCAGAAGCGACAAGAACCGGGGCAAGAGCG
ACAACGTGCCCTCCGAAGAGGTCGTGAAGAAGATGAAGAACTACTGGCGGCAGCTGCTGAACGCCAAGCT
GATTACCCAGAGAAAGTTCGACAATCTGACCAAGGCCGAGAGAGGCGGCCTGAGCGAACTGGATAAGGCC
GGCTTCATCAAGAGACAGCTGGTGGAAACCCGGCAGATCACAAAGCACGTGGCACAGATCCTGGACTCCC
GGATGAACACTAAGTACGACGAGAATGACAAGCTGATCCGGGAAGTGAAAGTGATCACCCTGAAGTCCAA
GCTGGTGTCCGATTTCCGGAAGGATTTCCAGTTTTACAAAGTGCGCGAGATCAACAACTACCACCACGCC
CACGACGCCTACCTGAACGCCGTCGTGGGAACCGCCCTGATCAAAAAGTACCCTAAGCTGGAAAGCGAGT
TCGTGTACGGCGACTACAAGGTGTACGACGTGCGGAAGATGATCGCCAAGAGCGAGCAGGAAATCGGCAA
GGCTACCGCCAAGTACTTCTTCTACAGCAACATCATGAACTTTTTCAAGACCGAGATTACCCTGGCCAAC
GGCGAGATCCGGAAGCGGCCTCTGATCGAGACAAACGGCGAAACCGGGGAGATCGTGTGGGATAAGGGCC
GGGATTTTGCCACCGTGCGGAAAGTGCTGAGCATGCCCCAAGTGAATATCGTGAAAAAGACCGAGGTGCA
GACAGGCGGCTTCAGCAAAGAGTCTATCCTGCCCAAGAGGAACAGCGATAAGCTGATCGCCAGAAAGAAG
GACTGGGACCCTAAGAAGTACGGCGGCTTCGACAGCCCCACCGTGGCCTATTCTGTGCTGGTGGTGGCCA
AAGTGGAAAAGGGCAAGTCCAAGAAACTGAAGAGTGTGAAAGAGCTGCTGGGGATCACCATCATGGAAAG
AAGCAGCTTCGAGAAGAATCCCATCGACTTTCTGGAAGCCAAGGGCTACAAAGAAGTGAAAAAGGACCTG
ATCATCAAGCTGCCTAAGTACTCCCTGTTCGAGCTGGAAAACGGCCGGAAGAGAATGCTGGCCTCTGCCG
GCGAACTGCAGAAGGGAAACGAACTGGCCCTGCCCTCCAAATATGTGAACTTCCTGTACCTGGCCAGCCA
CTATGAGAAGCTGAAGGGCTCCCCCGAGGATAATGAGCAGAAACAGCTGTTTGTGGAACAGCACAAGCAC
TACCTGGACGAGATCATCGAGCAGATCAGCGAGTTCTCCAAGAGAGTGATCCTGGCCGACGCTAATCTGG
ACAAAGTGCTGTCCGCCTACAACAAGCACCGGGATAAGCCCATCAGAGAGCAGGCCGAGAATATCATCCA
CCTGTTTACCCTGACCAATCTGGGAGCCCCTGCCGCCTTCAAGTACTTTGACACCACCATCGACCGGAAG
AGGTACACCAGCACCAAAGAGGTGCTGGACGCCACCCTGATCCACCAGAGCATCACCGGCCTGTACGAGA
CACGGATCGACCTGTCTCAGCTGGGAGGCGACAAAAGGCCGGCGGCCACGAAAAAGGCCGGCCAGGCAAA
AAAGAAAAAGGAGGGCAGAGGAAGTCTGCTAACATGCGGTGACGTCGAGGAGAATCCTGGCCCAATGGGT
TGCTGTTTCTCCAAGACCGCAGCGAAGGGAGAAGCCGCCGCGGAGAGGCCTGGGGAGGCGGCTGTGGCCT
CGTCGCCTTCCAAAGCGAACGGACAGGAGAATGGCCACGTGAAGGTAGGATCCGTGAGCAAGGGCGAGGA
GCTGTTCACCGGGGTGGTGCCCATCCTGGTCGAGCTGGACGGCGACGTAAACGGCCACAAGTTCAGCGTG
TCCGGCGAGGGCGAGGGCGATGCCACCTACGGCAAGCTGACCCTGAAGTTCATCTGCACCACCGGCAAGC
TGCCCGTGCCCTGGCCCACCCTCGTGACCACCCTGACCTACGGCGTGCAGTGCTTCAGCCGCTACCCCGA
CCACATGAAGCAGCACGACTTCTTCAAGTCCGCCATGCCCGAAGGCTACGTCCAGGAGCGCACCATCTTC
TTCAAGGACGACGGCAACTACAAGACCCGCGCCGAGGTGAAGTTCGAGGGCGACACCCTGGTGAACCGCA
TCGAGCTGAAGGGCATCGACTTCAAGGAGGACGGCAACATCCTGGGGCACAAGCTGGAGTACAACTACAA
CAGCCACAACGTCTATATCATGGCCGACAAGCAGAAGAACGGCATCAAGGTGAACTTCAAGATCCGCCAC
AACATCGAGGACGGCAGCGTGCAGCTCGCCGACCACTACCAGCAGAACACCCCCATCGGCGACGGCCCCG
TGCTGCTGCCCGACAACCACTACCTGAGCACCCAGTCCGCCCTGAGCAAAGACCCCAACGAGAAGCGCGA
TCACATGGTCCTGCTGGAGTTCGTGACCGCCGCCGGGATCACTCTCGGCATGGACGAGCTGTACAAGTAA
GAATTCCTAGAGCTCGCTGATCAGCCTCGACTGTGCCTTCTAGTTGCCAGCCATCTGTTGTTTGCCCCTC
CCCCGTGCCTTCCTTGACCCTGGAAGGTGCCACTCCCACTGTCCTTTCCTAATAAAATGAGGAAATTGCA
TCGCATTGTCTGAGTAGGTGTCATTCTATTCTGGGGGGTGGGGTGGGGCAGGACAGCAAGGGGGAGGATT
GGGAAGAGAATAGCAGGCATGCTGGGGAGCGGCCGCAGGAACCCCTAGTGATGGAGTTGGCCACTCCCTC
TCTGCGCGCTCGCTCGCTCACTGAGGCCGGGCGACCAAAGGTCGCCCGACGCCCGGGCTTTGCCCGGGCG
GCCTCAGTGAGCGAGCGAGCGCGCAGCTGCCTGCAGGGGCGCCTGATGCGGTATTTTCTCCTTACGCATC
TGTGCGGTATTTCACACCGCATA
[95 nt withheld, positions 6464-6558]
T
[46 nt withheld, positions 6560-6605]
C
[141 nt withheld, positions 6607-6747]
CCTTTGACGTTGGAGTCCACGTTCTTT
[37 nt withheld, positions 6775-6811]
ACTCTATCTCGGGCTATTCTTTTGATTTATAAGGGATTTTGCCGATTTCGGTCTATTGGTTAAAAAATGA
GCTGATTTAACAAAAATTTAACGCGAATTTTAACAAAATATTAACGTTTACAATTTTATGGTGCACTCTC
AGTACAATCTGCTCTGATGCCGCATAGTTAAGCCAGCCCCGACACCCGCCAACACCCGCTGACGCGCCCT
GACGGGCTTGTCTGCTCCCGGCATCCGCTTACAGACAAGCTGTGACCGTCTCCGGGAGCTGCATGTGTCA
GAGGTTTTCACCGTCATCACCGAAACGCGCGAGACGAAAGGGCCTCGTGATACGCCTATTTTTATAGGTT
AATGTCATGATAATAATGGTTTCTTAGACGTCAGGTGGCACTTTTCGGGGAAATGTGCGCGGAACCCCTA
TTTGTTTATTTTTCTAAATACATTCAAATATGTATCCGCTCATGAGACAATAACCCTGATAAATGCTTCA
ATAATATTGAAAAAGGAAGAGTATGAGTATTCAACATTTCCGTGTCGCCCTTATTCCCTTTTTTGCGGCA
TTTTGCCTTCCTGTTTTTGCTCACCCAGAAACGCTGGTGAAAGTAAAAGATGCTGAAGATCAGTTGGGTG
CACGAGTGGGTTACATCGAACTGGATCTCAACAGCGGTAAGATCCTTGAGAGTTTTCGCCCCGAAGAACG
TTTTCCAATGATGAGCACTTTTAAAGTTCTGCTATGTGGCGCGGTATTATCCCGTATTGACGCCGGGCAA
GAGCAACTCGGTCGCCGCATACACTATTCTCAGAATGACTTGGTTGAGTACTCACCAGTCACAGAAAAGC
ATCTTACGGATGGCATGACAGTAAGAGAATTATGCAGTGCTGCCATAACCATGAGTGATAACACTGCGGC
CAACTTACTTCTGACAACGATCGGAGGACCGAAGGAGCTAACCGCTTTTTTGCACAACATGGGGGATCAT
GTAACTCGCCTTGATCGTTGGGAACCGGAGCTGAATGAAGCCATACCAAACGACGAGCGTGACACCACGA
TGCCTGTAGCAATGGCAACAACGTTGCGCAAACTATTAACTGGCGAACTACTTACTCTAGCTTCCCGGCA
ACAATTAATAGACTGGATGGAGGCGGATAAAGTTGCAGGACCACTTCTGCGCTCGGCCCTTCCGGCTGGC
TGGTTTATTGCTGATAAATCTGGAGCCGGTGAGCGTGGAAGCCGCGGTATCATTGCAGCACTGGGGCCAG
ATGGTAAGCCCTCCCGTATCGTAGTTATCTACACGACGGGGAGTCAGGCAACTATGGATGAACGAAATAG
ACAGATCGCTGAGATAGGTGCCTCACTGATTAAGCATTGGTAACTGTCAGACCAAGTTTACTCATATATA
CTTTAGATTGATTTAAAACTTCATTTTTAATTTAAAAGGATCTAGGTGAAGATCCTTTTTGATAATCTCA
TGACCAAAATCCCTTAACGTGAGTTTTCGTTCCACTGAGCGTCAGACCCCGTAGAAAAGATCAAAGGATC
TTCTTGAGATCCTTTTTTTCTGCGCGTAATCTGCTGCTTGCAAACAAAAAAACCACCGCTACCAGCGGTG
GTTTGTTTGCCGGATCAAGAGCTACCAACTCTTTTTCCGAAGGTAACTGGCTTCAGCAGAGCGCAGATAC
CAAATACTGTTCTTCTAGTGTAGCCGTAGTTAGGCCACCACTTCAAGAACTCTGTAGCACCGCCTACATA
CCTCGCTCTGCTAATCCTGTTACCAGTGGCTGCTGCCAGTGGCGATAAGTCGTGTCTTACCGGGTTGGAC
TCAAGACGATAGTTACCGGATAAGGCGCAGCGGTCGGGCTGAACGGGGGGTTCGTGCACACAGCCCAGCT
TGGAGCGAACGACCTACACCGAACTGAGATACCTACAGCGTGAGCTATGAGAAAGCGCCACGCTTCCCGA
AGGGAGAAAGGCGGACAGGTATCCGGTAAGCGGCAGGGTCGGAACAGGAGAGCGCACGAGGGAGCTTCCA
GGGGGAAACGCCTGGTATCTTTATAGTCCTGTCGGGTTTCGCCACCTCTGACTTGAGCGTCGATTTTTGT
GATGCTCGTCAGGGGGGCGGAGCCTATGGAAAAACGCCAGCAACGCGGCCTTTTTACGGTTCCTGGCCTT
TTGCTGGCCTTTTGCTCACATGTGAGGGCCTATTTCCCATGATTCCTTCATATTTGCATATACGATACAA
GGCTGTTAGAGAGATAATTGGAATTAATTTGACTGTAAACACAAAGATATTAGTACAAAATACGTGACGT
AGAAAGTAATAATTTCTTGGGTAGTTTGCAGTTTTAAAATTATGTTTTAAAATGGACTATCATATGCTTA
CCGTAACTTGAAAGTATTTCGATTTCTTGGCTTTATATATCTTGTGGAAAGGACGAAACACCTAGGTGCA
CGGCGTCCCTGAGTTTTAGAGCTAGAAATAGCAAGTTAAAATAAGGCTAGTCCGTTATCAACTTGAAAAA
GTGGCACCGAGTCGGTGCTTTTTTGTTTTAGAGCTAGAAATAGCAAGTTAAAATAAGGCTAGTCCGTTTT
Features (pLannotate 1.2.2; 20 found; start..end, strand, type, name):
     45..330     +  enhancer       CMV enhancer: human cytomegalovirus immediate early enhancer; contains an 18-bp deletion relative to the standard CMV enhancer
    332..606     +  promoter       chicken β-actin promoter: No description available
    607..834     +  intron         hybrid intron: hybrid between chicken β-actin (CBA) and minute virus of mice (MMV) introns (Gray et al., 2011)
    972..2573    +  CDS            Cas9(N): N-terminal portion of Streptococcus pyogenes Cas9 (Zetsche et al., 2015)
   2574..5072    +  CDS            Cas9(C): C-terminal portion of Streptococcus pyogenes Cas9 (Zetsche et al., 2015)
   5073..5120    +  CDS            nucleoplasmin NLS: bipartite nuclear localization signal from nucleoplasmin
   5175..5297    +  CDS            MARCKS (fragment): MARCS_CHICK - Experimental evidence at protein level: Swiss-Prot protein existence level 1. MARCKS is the most prominent cellular substrate for protein kinase C. This protein binds calmodulin, actin, and synapsin. MARCKS is a filamentous (F) actin cross-linking protein. From Gallus gallus (Chicken).
   5304..6020    +  CDS            EGFP: the original enhanced GFP (Yang et al., 1996) mammalian codon-optimized
   6051..6162    +  polyA_signal   bGH poly(A) signal: bovine growth hormone polyadenylation signal
   6267..6407    +  repeat_region  AAV2 ITR: inverted terminal repeat of adeno-associated virus serotype 2 inverted
   6412..6463    -  misc_feature   bom (fragment): basis of mobility region from pBR322
   6482..6937    +  rep_origin     f1 ori (sequence partly withheld): f1 bacteriophage origin of replication; arrow indicates direction of (+) strand synthesis
   6938..6987    -  misc_feature   bom (fragment): basis of mobility region from pBR322
   7089..7124    -  CDS            rop (fragment): Rop protein, which maintains plasmids at low copy number; rop
   7219..7323    +  promoter       AmpR promoter: bla
   7324..8184    +  CDS            AmpR: β-lactamase; bla; confers resistance to ampicillin, carbenicillin, and related antibiotics
   8355..8943    +  rep_origin     ori: high-copy-number ColE1/pMB1/pBR322/pUC origin of replication
   9005..9245    +  promoter       U6 promoter: RNA polymerase III promoter for human U6 snRNA
   9274..9349    +  misc_RNA       gRNA scaffold: guide RNA scaffold for the Streptococcus pyogenes CRISPR/Cas9 system
   9356..9399    +  misc_RNA       gRNA scaffold (fragment): guide RNA scaffold for the Streptococcus pyogenes CRISPR/Cas9 system
