[The description below was written by a language model from this plasmid's Addgene catalogue record and pLannotate feature annotations shown in this document.]
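Description:
pTACR TH2-p2aGFP is an all-in-one mammalian CRISPR/Cas9 expression plasmid built on the px330 backbone, carrying a guide RNA directed at the TH gene near its stop codon. It is about 9.4 kb and is maintained in E. coli as a high-copy plasmid through a ColE1/pUC-type origin with ampicillin selection (AmpR under its own bla promoter). The backbone also carries an f1/M13 phage origin, a single annotated AAV2 ITR, and short bom and rop remnants. With only one ITR annotated, nothing in the record suggests it is meant for AAV packaging.

Two expression units make up the payload. A human U6 RNA polymerase III promoter drives the single guide RNA, with the TH spacer cloned into the BbsI site immediately upstream of the Streptococcus pyogenes gRNA scaffold. The spacer itself is not annotated in the feature tables. A hybrid CMV enhancer/chicken β-actin promoter with a hybrid intron drives S. pyogenes Cas9, annotated as contiguous N- and C-terminal portions that together form the full coding sequence, followed by a nucleoplasmin NLS. According to the record, this is followed by a P2A peptide (not separately annotated) and a membrane-targeted EGFP, whose myristoylation motif is annotated as a chicken MARCKS fragment; a bGH polyadenylation signal ends the unit. The self-cleaving 2A peptide lets Cas9 and Myr-EGFP be produced from one transcript as separate proteins, so green membrane fluorescence marks cells expressing the nuclease.

Cutting near the TH stop codon suits editing at the 3′ end of the coding sequence, and the associated publication concerns isogenic human dopaminergic neurons, but the record does not name the target species or a donor template. The depositor and sequencing-derived records agree in feature content, differing only by a few bases and in their start coordinate.
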