Addgene plasmid #135816: pTACR TH2-p2aGFP
Purpose: CRISPR based on px330 p2aGFP targeting TH gene near stop codon
Depositing lab: Tim Ahfeldt & Lee Rubin. Depositing organization: Harvard University. Publication: Pathogenic Pathways in Early-Onset Autosomal Recessive Parkinson's Disease Discovered Using Isogenic Human Dopaminergic Neurons. Ahfeldt T, Ordureau A, Bell C, Sarrafha L, Sun C, Piccinotti S, Grass T, Parfitt GM, Paulo JA, Yanagawa F, Uozumi T, Kiyota Y, Harper JW, Rubin LL. Stem Cell Reports. 2019 Dec 20. pii: S2213-6711(19)30444-8. doi: 10.1016/j.stemcr.2019.12.005. PubMed 31902706.
Backbone
  Vector backbone: px330
  Backbone size w/o insert (bp): 8484
  Total vector size (bp): 9405
  Modifications to backbone: added p2a MYR eGFP cloned TH spacer into BBSI site
  Vector type: CRISPR
Growth in bacteria
  Bacterial resistance: Ampicillin, 100 μg/mL
  Growth temperature: 37°C
  Growth strain: DH5alpha
  Copy number: High Copy
Gene/Insert
  Gene/Insert name: TH 2 guide
  Tag / fusion protein: p2a Myr-eGFP
Terms and licenses: Academic/Nonprofit Terms; Industry Terms: Not Available to Industry
How to cite: pTACR TH2-p2aGFP was a gift from Tim Ahfeldt & Lee Rubin (Addgene plasmid # 135816 ; http://n2t.net/addgene:135816 ; RRID:Addgene_135816)
